>Addgene plasmid #87651 | UAS-LA::Halo2 | addgene full sequence | sequence record 174585 | Addgene NGS Result
GACTCAGGTGGCACTTTTCGGGGAAATGTGCGCGGAACCCCTATTTGTTTATTTTTCTAAATACATTCAA
ATATGTATCCGCTCATGAGACAATAACCCTGATAAATGCTTCAATAATATTGAAAAAGGAAGAGTATGAG
TATTCAACATTTCCGTGTCGCCCTTATTCCCTTTTTTGCGGCATTTTGCCTTCCTGTTTTTGCTCACCCA
GAAACGCTGGTGAAAGTAAAAGATGCTGAAGATCAGTTGGGTGCACGAGTGGGTTACATCGAACTGGATC
TCAACAGCGGTAAGATCCTTGAGAGTTTTCGCCCCGAAGAACGTTTTCCAATGATGAGCACTTTTAAAGT
TCTGCTATGTGGCGCGGTATTATCCCGTATTGACGCCGGGCAAGAGCAACTCGGTCGCCGCATACACTAT
TCTCAGAATGACTTGGTTGAGTACTCACCAGTCACAGAAAAGCATCTTACGGATGGCATGACAGTAAGAG
AATTATGCAGTGCTGCCATAACCATGAGTGATAACACTGCGGCCAACTTACTTCTGACAACGATCGGAGG
ACCGAAGGAGCTAACCGCTTTTTTGCACAACATGGGGGATCATGTAACTCGCCTTGATCGTTGGGAACCG
GAGCTGAATGAAGCCATACCAAACGACGAGCGTGACACCACGATGCCTGTAGCAATGGCAACAACGTTGC
GCAAACTATTAACTGGCGAACTACTTACTCTAGCTTCCCGGCAACAATTAATAGACTGGATGGAGGCGGA
TAAAGTTGCAGGACCACTTCTGCGCTCGGCCCTTCCGGCTGGCTGGTTTATTGCTGATAAATCTGGAGCC
GGTGAGCGTGGGTCTCGCGGTATCATTGCAGCACTGGGGCCAGATGGTAAGCCCTCCCGTATCGTAGTTA
TCTACACGACGGGGAGTCAGGCAACTATGGATGAACGAAATAGACAGATCGCTGAGATAGGTGCCTCACT
GATTAAGCATTGGTAACTGTCAGACCAAGTTTACTCATATATACTTTAGATTGATTTAAAACTTCATTTT
TAATTTAAAAGGATCTAGGTGAAGATCCTTTTTGATAATCTCATGACCAAAATCCCTTAACGTGAGTTTT
CGTTCCACTGAGCGTCAGACCCCGTAGAAAAGATCAAAGGATCTTCTTGAGATCCTTTTTTTCTGCGCGT
AATCTGCTGCTTGCAAACAAAAAAACCACCGCTACCAGCGGTGGTTTGTTTGCCGGATCAAGAGCTACCA
ACTCTTTTTCCGAAGGTAACTGGCTTCAGCAGAGCGCAGATACCAAATACTGTTCTTCTAGTGTAGCCGT
AGTTAGGCCACCACTTCAAGAACTCTGTAGCACCGCCTACATACCTCGCTCTGCTAATCCTGTTACCAGT
GGCTGCTGCCAGTGGCGATAAGTCGTGTCTTACCGGGTTGGACTCAAGACGATAGTTACCGGATAAGGCG
CAGCGGTCGGGCTGAACGGGGGGTTCGTGCACACAGCCCAGCTTGGAGCGAACGACCTACACCGAACTGA
GATACCTACAGCGTGAGCTATGAGAAAGCGCCACGCTTCCCGAAGGGAGAAAGGCGGACAGGTATCCGGT
AAGCGGCAGGGTCGGAACAGGAGAGCGCACGAGGGAGCTTCCAGGGGGAAACGCCTGGTATCTTTATAGT
CCTGTCGGGTTTCGCCACCTCTGACTTGAGCGTCGATTTTTGTGATGCTCGTCAGGGGGGCGGAGCCTAT
GGAAAAACGCCAGCAACGCGGCCTTTTTACGGTTCCTGGCCTTTTGCTGGCCTTTTGCTCACATGTTACC
GTCGACGATGTAGGTCACGGTCTCGAAGCCGCGGTGCGGGTGCCAGGGCGTGCCCTTGGGCTCCCCGGGC
GCGTACTCCACCTCACCCATCTGGTCCATCATGATGAACGGGTCGAGGTGGCGGTAGTTGATCCCGGCGA
ACGCGCGGCGCACCGGGAAGCCCTCGCCCTCGAAACCGCTGGGCGCGGTGGTCACGGTGAGCACGGGACG
TGCGACGGCGTCGGCGGGTGCGGATACGCGGGGCAGCGTCAGCGGGTTCTCGACGGTCACGGCGGGCATG
TCGACAAGCCGAACATATGGGCGCGCCTAGTATGTATGTAAGTTAATAAAACCCATTTTTGCGGAAAGTA
GATAAAAAAAACATTTTTTTTTTTTACTGCACTGGATATCATTGAACTTATCTGATCAGTTTTAAATTTA
CTTCGATCCAAGGGTATTTGATGTACCAGGTTCTTTCGATTACCTCTCACTCAAAATGACATTCCACTCA
AAGTCAGCGCTGTTTGCCTCCTTCTCTGTCCACAGAAATATCGCCGTCTCTTTCGCCGCTGCGTCCGCTA
TCTCTTTCGCCACCGTTTGTAGCGTTACGTAGCGTCAATGTCCGCCTTCAGTTGCATTTTGTCAGCGGTT
TCGTGACGAAGCTCCAAGCGGTTTACGCCATCAATTAAACACAAAGTGCTGTGCCAAAACTCCTCTCGCT
TCTTATTTTTGTTTGTTTTTTGAGTGATTGGGGTGGTGATTGGTTTTGGGTGGGTAAGCAGGGGAAAGTG
TGAAAAATCCCGGCAATGGGCCAAGAGGATCAGGAGCTATTAATTCGCGGAGGCAGCAAACACCCATCTG
CCGAGCATCTGAACAATGTGAGTAGTACATGTGCATACATCTTAAGTTCACTTGATCTATAGGAACTGCG
ATTGCAACATCAAATTGTCTGCGGCGTGAGAACTGCGACCCACAAAAATCCCAAACCGCAATTGCACAAA
CAAATAGTGACACGAAACAGATTATTCTGGTAGCTGTTCTCGCTATATAAGACAATTTTTGAGATCATAT
CATGATCAAGACATCTAAAGGCATTCATTTTCGACTATATTCTTTTTTACAAAAAATATAACAACCAGAT
ATTTTAAGCTGATCCTAGATGCACAAAAAATAAATAAAAGTATAAACCTACTTCGTAGGATACTTCGGGG
TACTTTTTGTTCGGGGTTAGATGAGCATAACGCTTGTAGTTGATATTTGAGATCCCCTATCATTGCAGGG
TGACAGCGGAGCGGCTTCGCAGAGCTGCATTAACCAGGGCTTCGGGCAGGCCAAAAACTACGGCACGCTC
CGGCCACCCAGTCCGCCGGAGGACTCCGGTTCAGGGAGCGGCCAACTAGCCGAGAACCTCACCTATGCCT
GGCACAATATGGACATCTTTGGGGCGGTCAATCAGCCGGGCTCCGGATGGCGGCAGCTGGTCAACCGGAC
ACGCGGACTATTCTGCAACGAGCGACACATACCGGCGCCCAGGAAACATTTGCTCAAGAACGGTGAGTTT
CTATTCGCAGTCGGCTGATCTGTGTGAAATCTTAATAAAGGGTCCAATTACCAATTTGAAACTCAGTTTG
CGGCGTGGCCTATCCGGGCGAACTTTTGGCCGTGATGGGCAGTTCCGGTGCCGGAAAGACGACCCTGCTG
AATGCCCTTGCCTTTCGATCGCCGCAGGGCATCCAAGTATCGCCATCCGGGATGCGACTGCTCAATGGCC
AACCTGTGGACGCCAAGGAGATGCAGGCCAGGTGCGCCTATGTCCAGCAGGATGACCTCTTTATCGGCTC
CCTAACGGCCAGGGAACACCTGATTTTCCAAGCCATGGTGCGGATGCCACGACATCTGACCTATCGGCAG
CGAGTGGCCCGCGTGGATCAGGTGATCCAGGAGCTTTCGCTCAGCAAATGTCAGCACACGATCATCGGTG
TGCCCGGCAGGGTGAAAGGTCTGTCCGGCGGAGAAAGGAAGCGTCTGGCATTCGCCTCCGAGGCTCTAAC
CGATCCGCCGCTTCTGATCTGCGATGAGCCCACCTCCGGACTGGACTCCTTTACCGCCCACAGCGTCGTC
CAGGTGCTGAAGAAGCTGTCGCAGAAGGGCAAGACCGTCATCCTGACCATTCATCAGCCGTCTTCCGAGC
TGTTTGAGCTCTTTGACAAGATCCTTCTGATGGCCGAGGGCAGGGTAGCTTTCTTGGGCACTCCCAGCGA
AGCCGTCGACTTCTTTTCCTAGTGAGTTCGATGTGTTTATTAAGGGTATCTAGTATTACATAACATCTCA
ACTCCTATCCAGCGTGGGTGCCCAGTGTCCTACCAACTACAATCCGGCGGACTTTTACGTACAGGTGTTG
GCCGTTGTGCCCGGACGGGAGATCGAGTCCCGTGATCGGATCGCCAAGATATGCGACAATTTTGCCATTA
GCAAAGTAGCCCGGGATATGGAGCAGTTGTTGGCCACCAAAAATCTGGAGAAGCCACTGGAGCAGCCGGA
GAATGGGTACACCTACAAGGCCACCTGGTTCATGCAGTTCCGGGCGGTCCTGTGGCGATCCTGGCTGTCG
GTGCTCAAGGAACCACTCCTCGTAAAAGTGCGACTTATTCAGACAACGGTGAGTGGTTCCAGTGGAAACA
AATGATATAACGCTTACAATTCTTGGAAACAAATTCGCTAGATTTTAGATAGAATTGCCTGATTCCACAC
CCTTCTTAGTTTTTTTCAATGAGATGTATAGTTTATAGTTTTGCAGAAGATAAATAAATTTCATTTAACT
CGCGAATATTAATGAGATGCGAGTAACATTTTAATTTGCAGATGGTTGCCATCTTGATTGGCCTCATCTT
TTTGGGCCAACAACTCACGCAAGTGGGTGTGATGAATATCAACGGAGCCATCTTCCTCTTCCTGACCAAC
ATGACCTTTCAAAACGTCTTTGCCACGATAAATGTAAGTCATGTTTAGAATACATTTGCATTTCAATAAT
TTACTAACTTTCTAATGAATCGATTCGATTTAGGTGTTCACCTCAGAGCTGCCAGTTTTTATGAGGGAGG
CCCGAAGTCGACTTTATCGCTGTGACACATACTTTCTGGGCAAAACGATTGCCGAATTGCCGCTTTTTCT
CACAGTGCCACTGGTCTTCACGGCGATTGCCTATCCGATGATCGGACTGCGGGCCGGAGTGCTGCACTTC
TTCAACTGCCTGGCGCTGGTCACTCTGGTGGCCAATGTGTCAACGTCCTTCGGATATCTAATATCCTGCG
CCAGCTCCTCGACCTCGATGGCGCTGTCTGTGGGTCCGCCGGTTATCATACCATTCCTGCTCTTTGGCGG
CTTCTTCTTGAACTCGGGCTCGGTGCCAGTATACCTCAAATGGTTGTCGTACCTCTCATGGTTCCGTTAC
GCCAACGAGGGTCTGCTGATTAACCAATGGGCGGACGTGGAGCCGGGCGAAATTAGCTGCACATCGTCGA
ACACCACGTGCCCCAGTTCGGGCAAGGTCATCCTGGAGACGCTTAACTTCTCCGCCGCCGATCTGCCGCT
GGACTACGTGGGTCTGGCCATTCTCATCGTGAGCTTCCGGGTGCTCGCATATCTGGCTCTAAGACTTCGG
GCCCGACGCAAGGAGTAGCCGACATATATCCGAAATAACTGCTTGTTTTTTTTTTTTACCATTATTACCA
TCGTGTTTACTGTTTATTGCCCCCTCAAAAAGCTAATGTAATTATATTTGTGCCAATAAAAACAAGATAT
GACCTATAGAATACAAGTATTTCCCCTTCGAACATCCCCACAAGTAGACTTTGGATTTGTCTTCTAACCA
AAAGACTTACACACCTGCATACCTTACATCAAAAACTCGTTTATCGCTACATAAAACACCGGGATATATT
TTTTATATACATACTTTTCAAATCGCGCGCCCTCTTCATAATTCACCTCCACCACACCACGTTTCGTAGT
TGCTCTTTCGCTGTCTCCCACCCGCTCTCCGCAACACATTCACCTTTTGTTCGACGACCTTGGAGCGACT
GTCGTTAGTTCCGCGCGATTCGGTTCGCTCAAATGGTTCCGAGTGGTTCATTTCGTCTCAATAGAAATTA
GTAATAAATATTTGTATGTACAATTTATTTGCTCCAATATATTTGTATATATTTCCCTCACAGCTATATT
TATTCTAATTTAATATTATGACTTTTTAAGGTAATTTTTTGTGACCTGTTCGGAGTGATTAGCGTTACAA
TTTGAACTGAAAGTGACATCCAGTGTTTGTTCCTTGTGTAGATGCATCTCAAAAAAATGGTGGGCATAAT
AGTGTTGTTTATATATATCAAAAATAACAACTATAATAATAAGAATACATTTAATTTAGAAAATGCTTGG
ATTTCACTGGAACTAGGGCGCGCCTCCGGAACATAATGGTGCAGGGCGCTGACTTCCGCGTTTCCAGACT
TTACGAAACACGGAAACCGAAGACCATTCATGTTGTTGCTCAGGTCGCAGACGTTTTGCAGCAGCAGTCG
CTTCACGTTCGCTCGCGTATCGGTGATTCATTCTGCTAACCAGTAAGGCAACCCCGCCAGCCTAGCCGGG
TCCTCAACGACAGGAGCACGATCATGCGCACCCGTGGCCAGGGCCGCAAGCTTGCATGCCTGCAGGTCGG
AGTACTGTCCTCCGAGCGGAGTACTGTCCTCCGAGCGGAGTACTGTCCTCCGAGCGGAGTACTGTCCTCC
GAGCGGAGTACTGTCCTCCGAGCGGAGACTCTAGCCCTAGGGCATGCCTGCAGGTCGGAGTACTGTCCTC
CGAGCGGAGTACTGTCCTCCGAGCGGAGTACTGTCCTCCGAGCGGAGTACTGTCCTCCGAGCGGAGTACT
GTCCTCCGAGCGGAGACTCTAGCGCTAGCGACGTCGAGCGCCGGAGTATAAATAGAGGCGCTTCGTCTAC
GGAGCGACAATTCAATTCAAACAAGCAAAGTGAACACGTCGCTAAGCGAAAGCTAAGCAAATAAACAAGC
GCAGCTGAACAAGCTAAACAATCTGCAGTAAAGTGCAAGTTAAAGTGAATCAATTAAAAGTAACCAGCAA
CCAAGTAAATCAACTGCAACTACTGAAATCTGCCAAGAAGTAATTATTGAATACAAGAAGAGAACTCTGA
ATAGATCTAAAAGGTAGGTTCAACCACTGATGCCTAGGCACACCGAAACGACTAACCCTAATTCTTATCC
TTTACTTCAGGCGGCCGCAACTCCTAAAAAACCGCCACCATGGGCGTGGCCGATCTGATCAAGAAATTCG
AGAGCATCAGCAAGGAGGAGACCGGTGGATCCATGGGTTCCGAAATCGGTACAGGCTTCCCCTTCGACCC
CCATTATGTGGAAGTCCTGGGCGAGCGTATGCACTACGTCGATGTTGGACCGCGGGATGGCACGCCTGTG
CTGTTCCTGCACGGTAACCCGACCTCGTCCTACCTGTGGCGCAACATCATCCCGCATGTAGCACCGAGTC
ATCGGTGCATTGCTCCAGACCTGATCGGGATGGGAAAATCGGACAAACCAGACCTCGATTATTTCTTCGA
CGACCACGTCCGCTACCTCGATGCCTTCATCGAAGCCTTGGGTTTGGAAGAGGTCGTCCTGGTCATCCAC
GACTGGGGCTCAGCTCTCGGATTCCACTGGGCCAAGCGCAATCCGGAACGGGTCAAAGGTATTGCATGTA
TGGAATTCATCCGGCCTATCCCGACGTGGGACGAATGGCCAGAATTCGCCCGTGAGACCTTCCAGGCCTT
CCGGACCGCCGACGTCGGCCGAGAGTTGATCATCGATCAGAACGCTTTCATCGAGGGTGCGCTCCCGATG
GGGGTCGTCCGTCCGCTTACGGAGGTCGAGATGGACCACTATCGCGAGCCCTTCCTCAAGCCTGTTGACC
GAGAGCCACTGTGGCGATTCCCCAACGAGCTGCCCATCGCCGGTGAGCCCGCGAACATCGTCGCGCTCGT
CGAGGCATACATGAACTGGCTGCACCAGTCACCTGTCCCGAAGTTGTTGTTCTGGGGCACACCCGGCGTA
CTGATCCCCCCGGCCGAAGCCGCGAGACTTGCCGAAAGCCTCCCCAACTGCAAGACAGTGGACATCGGCC
CGGGATTGTTCTTGCTCCAGGAAGACAACCCGGACCTTATCGGCAGTGAGATCGCGCGCTGGCTCCCCGG
GCTGGCCGGCTAGGTACCTCGAGACTAGTTAATCTAGAATGAATCGTTTTTAAAATAACAAATCAATTGT
TTTATAATATTCGTACGATTCTTTGATTATGTAATAAAATGTGATCATTAGGAAGATTACGAAAAATATA
AAAAATATGAGTTCTGTGTGTATAACAAATGCTGTAAACGCCACAATTGTGTTTGTTGCAAATAAACCCA
TGATTATTTGATTAAAATTGTTGTTTTCTTTGTTCATAGACAATAGTGTGTTTTGCCTAAACGTGTACTG
CATAAACTCCATGCGAGTGTATAGCGAGCTAGTGGCTAACGCTTGCCCCACCAAAGTAGATTCGTCAAAA
TCCTCAATTTCATCACCCTCCTCCAAGTTTAACATTTGGCCGTCGGAATTAACTTCTAAAGATGCCACAT
AATCTAATAAATGAAATAGAGATTCAAACGTGGCGTCATCGTCCGTTTCGACCATTTCCGAAAAGAACTC
GGGCATAAACTCTATGATTTCTCTGGACGTGGTGTTGTCGAAACTCTCAAAGTACGCAGTCAGGAACGTG
CGCGACATGTCGTCGGGAAACTCGCGCGGAAACATGTTGTTGTAACCGAACGGGTCCCATAGCGCCAAAA
CCAAATCTGCCAGCGTCAATAGAATGAGCACGATGCCGACAATGGAGCTGGCTTGGATAGCGATTCGAGT
TAACGGCCGGCCGTTTAAACGAATTCTTGAAGACGAAAGGGCCTCGTGATACGCCTATTTTTATAGGTTA
ATGTCATGATAATAATGGTTTCTTA
Features (pLannotate 1.2.2; 14 found; start..end, strand, type, name):
     31..135     +  promoter       AmpR promoter: bla
    136..996     +  CDS            AmpR: β-lactamase; bla; confers resistance to ampicillin, carbenicillin, and related antibiotics
   1167..1755    +  rep_origin     ori: high-copy-number ColE1/pMB1/pBR322/pUC origin of replication
   1842..1911    +  protein_bind   attB: attB site for the φC31 integrase (Groth et al., 2000) phage φC31 integrase
   2127..6246    +  gene           mini-white: white; This modified version of the white gene lacks part of the first intron.
   6251..6406    +  CDS            YPB1_ECOLX (fragment): Protein predicted: Swiss-Prot protein existence level 4. From Escherichia coli.
   6488..6509    -  misc_feature   MCS (fragment): pUC18/19 multiple cloning site
   6508..6602    +  protein_bind   5X UAS: five tandem copies of the "ScaI site" 17-mer CGGAGTACTGTCCTCCG, an upstream activating sequence (UAS) that efficiently binds yeast Gal4 (Webster et al., 1988; Pfeiffer et al., 2010) GAL4
   6636..6730    +  protein_bind   5X UAS: five tandem copies of the "ScaI site" 17-mer CGGAGTACTGTCCTCCG, an upstream activating sequence (UAS) that efficiently binds yeast Gal4 (Webster et al., 1988; Pfeiffer et al., 2010) GAL4
   6761..6999    +  promoter       hsp70 promoter: Drosophila melanogaster hsp70Bb promoter
   7014..7080    +  intron         Mhc intron: modified Drosophila myosin heavy chain intron 16 (Pfeiffer et al., 2010)
   7126..7148    +  CDS            Lifeact (fragment): peptide that binds filamentous actin (Riedl et al., 2008) first 17 amino acids of budding yeast Abp140
   7179..8057    +  CDS            dhaA: DHAA_RHOSD - Experimental evidence at protein level: Swiss-Prot protein existence level 1. Catalyzes hydrolytic cleavage of carbon-halogen bonds in halogenated aliphatic compounds, leading to the formation of the corresponding primary alcohols, halide ions and protons. Has a broad substrate specificity, which includes primary, secondary and cyclic haloalkanes (chain length > C4). From Rhodococcus sp. (strain TDTM0003).
   8103..8759    -  CDS            P74 (fragment): PIF0_NPVAC - Experimental evidence at protein level: Swiss-Prot protein existence level 1. Plays an essential role for oral infectivity of occlusion- derived virus (ODV) and functions also in host midgut attachment and fusion by binding to a specific host receptor. From Autographa californica nuclear polyhedrosis virus (AcMNPV).
