[The description below was written by a language model from this plasmid's Addgene catalogue record and pLannotate feature annotations shown in this document.]
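Description:
UAS-LA::Halo2 is a Drosophila transgenesis and expression plasmid built on the pJFRC81 backbone, designed to generate flies that express an actin-targeted HaloTag chemical labelling reporter under GAL4 control. In bacteria it is maintained as a high-copy plasmid through a ColE1/pUC-type origin and selected with ampicillin via the β-lactamase gene and its native promoter. For fly work it carries a φC31 attB site, which allows integrase-mediated insertion into a defined attP landing site in the genome, and a mini-white gene that serves as the eye-colour marker for identifying transformants.

The expression cassette begins with two blocks of five tandem GAL4-binding UAS repeats (ten sites in total) upstream of the Drosophila hsp70Bb promoter, followed by a modified myosin heavy chain intron that is included in this vector family to boost expression. The synthetic insert, LA::Halo2, is annotated as a Lifeact sequence, the short filamentous-actin-binding peptide from yeast Abp140 (detected only as a fragment), followed by a coding region matching Rhodococcus haloalkane dehalogenase DhaA, the enzyme from which HaloTag was engineered to bind chloroalkane ligands covalently. Downstream lies an antisense match to the AcMNPV P74 gene; this most likely corresponds to the baculoviral p10 3′ UTR/terminator region typical of this backbone, although the annotation does not label it as such. The exact meaning of the "2" in Halo2 is not stated in the record.

Crossed to a GAL4 driver, the resulting transgenic flies should express the fusion in chosen cell types, allowing the actin cytoskeleton to be labelled with fluorescent Halo substrates as part of a second-generation chemical tagging toolkit.
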