Addgene plasmid #87651: UAS-LA::Halo2
Purpose: For creating drosophila transgenics expressing UAS-LA::Halo2
Depositing lab: Gregory Jefferis. Depositing organization: MRC Laboratory of Molecular Biology. Publication: Second-Generation Drosophila Chemical Tags: Sensitivity, Versatility, and Speed. Sutcliffe B, Ng J, Auer TO, Pasche M, Benton R, Jefferis GS, Cachero S. Genetics. 2017 Apr;205(4):1399-1408. doi: 10.1534/genetics.116.199281. Epub 2017 Feb 16. PubMed 28209589.
Backbone
  Vector backbone: pJFRC81
  Vector type: Insect Expression
Growth in bacteria
  Bacterial resistance: Ampicillin, 100 μg/mL
  Growth temperature: 37°C
  Growth strain: DH5alpha
  Copy number: High Copy
Gene/Insert
  Gene/Insert name: LA::Halo2
  Species: Synthetic
  Cloning method: Restriction Enzyme; 5′ cloning site unknown (unknown if destroyed); 3′ cloning site unknown (unknown if destroyed)
Terms and licenses: Academic/Nonprofit Terms; Industry Terms: Not Available to Industry
Depositor comments: GenBank accession number: KY511561
How to cite: UAS-LA::Halo2 was a gift from Gregory Jefferis (Addgene plasmid # 87651 ; http://n2t.net/addgene:87651 ; RRID:Addgene_87651)
